Addgene plasmid #108841: pBW1313_pCAG-PV1-PYL-L1-CTD-ENTRY-BGHpA
Purpose: (Empty Backbone) Insert protein fragment into KpnI/EcoRI to fuse to PYL tag on N-terminus
Depositing lab: Wilson Wong. Depositing organization: Boston University Main Campus. Publication: High-performance chemical- and light-inducible recombinases in mammalian cells and mice. Weinberg BH, Cho JH, Agarwal Y, Pham NTH, Caraballo LD, Walkosz M, Ortega C, Trexler M, Tague N, Law B, Benman WKJ, Letendre J, Beal J, Wong WW. Nat Commun. 2019 Oct 24;10(1):4845. doi: 10.1038/s41467-019-12800-7. PubMed 31649244.
Backbone
  Vector backbone: pCAGGS
  Vector type: Mammalian Expression, Synthetic Biology
  Tag / fusion protein: PYL (N terminal on backbone)
Growth in bacteria
  Bacterial resistance: Ampicillin, 100 μg/mL
  Growth temperature: 37°C
  Growth strain: NEB Stable
  Copy number: High Copy
Gene/Insert
  Gene/Insert name: None
  Tag / fusion protein: PYL (N terminal on backbone)
Terms and licenses: Academic/Nonprofit Terms; Industry Terms: Not Available to Industry
Depositor comments: Please visit https://www.biorxiv.org/content/10.1101/747121v1 for bioRxiv preprint.
How to cite: pBW1313_pCAG-PV1-PYL-L1-CTD-ENTRY-BGHpA was a gift from Wilson Wong (Addgene plasmid # 108841 ; http://n2t.net/addgene:108841 ; RRID:Addgene_108841)
