[The description below was written by a language model from this plasmid's Addgene catalogue record and the feature table of its GenBank file.]
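Description:
pBW1313_pCAG-PV1-PYL-L1-CTD-ENTRY-BGHpA is a 5,856 bp empty entry vector built on the pCAGGS backbone for mammalian expression and synthetic biology work. It is maintained in E. coli as a high-copy plasmid through a ColE1/pUC-type origin and is selected with ampicillin via the bla gene. The backbone also carries an SV40 origin, which permits episomal replication in cells supplying large T antigen, along with remnants of the lac promoter/operator region and standard sequencing primer sites.

The expression cassette is driven by the CAG promoter, annotated here as the CMV immediate-early enhancer, the chicken beta-actin promoter and the chimeric beta-actin/beta-globin intron, which together give strong constitutive expression in many mammalian cell types. A Kozak consensus follows, and the roughly 500 bp between it and an annotated HA epitope tag presumably holds the PYL coding sequence and the L1 linker named in the plasmid title, although PYL, PV1 and L1 are not annotated in the feature table and the record does not define PV1 or L1. A bovine growth hormone polyadenylation signal terminates the cassette, with the native pCAGGS rabbit beta-globin poly(A) further downstream.

No insert is present. The user clones a protein fragment into the KpnI/EcoRI sites so that it is fused to PYL at its N-terminus; "CTD-ENTRY" in the name suggests the slot is meant for a C-terminal fragment. PYL is an abscisic acid receptor domain commonly paired with ABI for chemically induced dimerization, and the associated publication concerns chemical- and light-inducible recombinases in mammalian cells and mice, consistent with use in building split-recombinase halves that reassemble on ligand addition.
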