LOCUS       Exported 5856 bp ds-DNA circular SYN 12-MAY-2021
DEFINITION  Insert protein fragment into KpnI/EcoRI to fuse to PYL tag on
            N-terminus.
ACCESSION   .
VERSION     .
KEYWORDS    pBW1313_pCAG-PV1-PYL-L1-CTD-ENTRY-BGHpA
SOURCE      synthetic DNA construct
  ORGANISM  synthetic DNA construct
REFERENCE   1 (bases 1 to 5856)
  AUTHORS   Weinberg BH, Cho JH, Agarwal Y, Pham NTH, Caraballo LD, Walkosz M,
            Ortega C, Trexler M, Tague N, Law B, Benman WKJ, Letendre J, Beal J
            , Wong WW
  TITLE     High-performance chemical- and light-inducible recombinases in
            mammalian cells and mice
  JOURNAL   Nature Communications (2019) volume 10, Article number: 4845
REFERENCE   2 (bases 1 to 5856)
  AUTHORS   .
  TITLE     Direct Submission
  JOURNAL   Exported May 12, 2021 from SnapGene Server 1.1.58
            http://www.snapgene.com
FEATURES             Location/Qualifiers
     source          1..5856
                     /organism="synthetic DNA construct"
                     /mol_type="other DNA"
     primer_bind     complement(22..38)
                     /label=M13 rev
                     /note="common sequencing primer, one of multiple similar
                     variants"
     primer_bind     complement(22..38)
                     /label=M13 Reverse
                     /note="In lacZ gene. Also called M13-rev"
     primer_bind     complement(35..57)
                     /label=M13/pUC Reverse
                     /note="In lacZ gene"
     protein_bind    46..62
                     /label=lac operator
                     /bound_moiety="lac repressor encoded by lacI"
                     /note="The lac repressor binds to the lac operator to
                     inhibit transcription in E. coli. This inhibition can be
                     relieved by adding lactose or
                     isopropyl-beta-D-thiogalactopyranoside (IPTG)."
     promoter        complement(70..100)
                     /label=lac promoter
                     /note="promoter for the E. coli lac operon"
     protein_bind    115..136
                     /label=CAP binding site
                     /bound_moiety="E. coli catabolite activator protein"
                     /note="CAP binding activates transcription in the presence
                     of cAMP."
     rep_origin      221..355
                     /label=SV40 ori
                     /note="SV40 origin of replication"
     primer_bind     282..301
                     /label=SV40pro-F
                     /note="SV40 promoter/origin, forward primer"
     polyA_signal    375..509
                     /label=SV40 poly(A) signal
                     /note="SV40 polyadenylation signal"
     primer_bind     complement(412..431)
                     /label=SV40pA-R
                     /note="SV40 polyA, reverse primer"
     primer_bind     466..485
                     /label=EBV-rev
                     /note="SV40 polyA terminator, reverse primer"
     primer_bind     complement(577..594)
                     /label=L4440
                     /note="L4440 vector, forward primer"
     rep_origin      complement(748..1336)
                     /direction=LEFT
                     /label=ori
                     /note="high-copy-number ColE1/pMB1/pBR322/pUC origin of
                     replication"
     primer_bind     complement(828..847)
                     /label=pBR322ori-F
                     /note="pBR322 origin, forward primer"
     CDS             complement(1507..2367)
                     /codon_start=1
                     /gene="bla"
                     /product="beta-lactamase"
                     /label=AmpR
                     /note="confers resistance to ampicillin, carbenicillin, and
                     related antibiotics"
                     /translation="MSIQHFRVALIPFFAAFCLPVFAHPETLVKVKDAEDQLGARVGYI
                     ELDLNSGKILESFRPEERFPMMSTFKVLLCGAVLSRIDAGQEQLGRRIHYSQNDLVEYS
                     PVTEKHLTDGMTVRELCSAAITMSDNTAANLLLTTIGGPKELTAFLHNMGDHVTRLDRW
                     EPELNEAIPNDERDTTMPVAMATTLRKLLTGELLTLASRQQLIDWMEADKVAGPLLRSA
                     LPAGWFIADKSGAGERGSRGIIAALGPDGKPSRIVVIYTTGSQATMDERNRQIAEIGAS
                     LIKHW"
     primer_bind     2130..2149
                     /label=Amp-R
                     /note="Ampicillin resistance gene, reverse primer"
     promoter        complement(2368..2472)
                     /gene="bla"
                     /label=AmpR promoter
     enhancer        2503..2882
                     /label=CMV enhancer
                     /note="human cytomegalovirus immediate early enhancer"
     promoter        2884..3159
                     /label=chicken beta-actin promoter
     intron          3160..4175
                     /label=chimeric intron
                     /note="chimera between introns from chicken beta-actin and
                     rabbit beta-globin"
     primer_bind     4099..4121
                     /label=pCAGGS-5
                     /note="Chimeric intron in CAG promoter, forward primer"
     primer_bind     4183..4202
                     /label=pCAG-F
                     /note="Rabbit beta-globin intron, for pCAG plasmids,
                     forward primer"
     regulatory      4304..4313
                     /regulatory_class="other"
                     /note="vertebrate consensus sequence for strong initiation
                     of translation (Kozak, 1987)"
     CDS             4850..4876
                     /codon_start=1
                     /product="HA (human influenza hemagglutinin) epitope tag"
                     /label=HA
                     /translation="YPYDVPDYA"
     polyA_signal    4933..5157
                     /label=bGH poly(A) signal
                     /note="bovine growth hormone polyadenylation signal"
     primer_bind     complement(5397..5416)
                     /label=Bglob-pA-R
                     /note="Rabbit beta-globin polyA region, reverse primer"
     polyA_signal    5462..5517
                     /label=-beta-globin poly(A) signal
                     /note="rabbit beta-globin polyadenylation signal (Gil and
                     Proudfoot, 1987)"
     primer_bind     complement(5516..5535)
                     /label=rbglobpA-R
                     /note="Rabbit beta-globin polyA, reverse primer. Also
                     called rb-glob-pA-term-R"
ORIGIN
        1 cccaagcttg gcgtaatcat ggtcatagct gtttcctgtg tgaaattgtt atccgctcac
       61 aattccacac aacatacgag ccggaagcat aaagtgtaaa gcctggggtg cctaatgagt
      121 gagctaactc acattaattg cgttgcgctc actgcccgct ttccagtcgg gaaacctgtc
      181 gtgccagcgg atccgcatct caattagtca gcaaccatag tcccgcccct aactccgccc
      241 agttccgccc attctccgcc ccatggctga ctaatttttt ttatttatgc agaggccgag
      301 gccgcctcgg cctctgagct attccagaag tagtgaggag gcttttttgg aggcctaggc
      361 ttttgcaaaa agctaacttg tttattgcag cttataatgg ttacaaataa agcaatagca
      421 tcacaaattt cacaaataaa gcattttttt cactgcattc tagttgtggt ttgtccaaac
      481 tcatcaatgt atcttatcat gtctggatcc gctgcattaa tgaatcggcc aacgcgcggg
      541 gagaggcggt ttgcgtattg ggcgctcttc cgcttcctcg ctcactgact cgctgcgctc
      601 ggtcgttcgg ctgcggcgag cggtatcagc tcactcaaag gcggtaatac ggttatccac
      661 agaatcaggg gataacgcag gaaagaacat gtgagcaaaa ggccagcaaa aggccaggaa
      721 ccgtaaaaag gccgcgttgc tggcgttttt ccataggctc cgcccccctg acgagcatca
      781 caaaaatcga cgctcaagtc agaggtggcg aaacccgaca ggactataaa gataccaggc
      841 gtttccccct ggaagctccc tcgtgcgctc tcctgttccg accctgccgc ttaccggata
      901 cctgtccgcc tttctccctt cgggaagcgt ggcgctttct catagctcac gctgtaggta
      961 tctcagttcg gtgtaggtcg ttcgctccaa gctgggctgt gtgcacgaac cccccgttca
     1021 gcccgaccgc tgcgccttat ccggtaacta tcgtcttgag tccaacccgg taagacacga
     1081 cttatcgcca ctggcagcag ccactggtaa caggattagc agagcgaggt atgtaggcgg
     1141 tgctacagag ttcttgaagt ggtggcctaa ctacggctac actagaagaa cagtatttgg
     1201 tatctgcgct ctgctgaagc cagttacctt cggaaaaaga gttggtagct cttgatccgg
     1261 caaacaaacc accgctggta gcggtggttt ttttgtttgc aagcagcaga ttacgcgcag
     1321 aaaaaaagga tctcaagaag atcctttgat cttttctacg gggtctgacg ctcagtggaa
     1381 cgaaaactca cgttaaggga ttttggtcat gagattatca aaaaggatct tcacctagat
     1441 ccttttaaat taaaaatgaa gttttaaatc aatctaaagt atatatgagt aaacttggtc
     1501 tgacagttac caatgcttaa tcagtgaggc acctatctca gcgatctgtc tatttcgttc
     1561 atccatagtt gcctgactcc ccgtcgtgta gataactacg atacgggagg gcttaccatc
     1621 tggccccagt gctgcaatga taccgcgaga cccacgctca ccggctccag atttatcagc
     1681 aataaaccag ccagccggaa gggccgagcg cagaagtggt cctgcaactt tatccgcctc
     1741 catccagtct attaattgtt gccgggaagc tagagtaagt agttcgccag ttaatagttt
     1801 gcgcaacgtt gttgccattg ctacaggcat cgtggtgtca cgctcgtcgt ttggtatggc
     1861 ttcattcagc tccggttccc aacgatcaag gcgagttaca tgatccccca tgttgtgcaa
     1921 aaaagcggtt agctccttcg gtcctccgat cgttgtcaga agtaagttgg ccgcagtgtt
     1981 atcactcatg gttatggcag cactgcataa ttctcttact gtcatgccat ccgtaagatg
     2041 cttttctgtg actggtgagt actcaaccaa gtcattctga gaatagtgta tgcggcgacc
     2101 gagttgctct tgcccggcgt caatacggga taataccgcg ccacatagca gaactttaaa
     2161 agtgctcatc attggaaaac gttcttcggg gcgaaaactc tcaaggatct taccgctgtt
     2221 gagatccagt tcgatgtaac ccactcgtgc acccaactga tcttcagcat cttttacttt
     2281 caccagcgtt tctgggtgag caaaaacagg aaggcaaaat gccgcaaaaa agggaataag
     2341 ggcgacacgg aaatgttgaa tactcatact cttccttttt caatattatt gaagcattta
     2401 tcagggttat tgtctcatga gcggatacat atttgaatgt atttagaaaa ataaacaaat
     2461 aggggttccg cgcacatttc cccgaaaagt gccacctggg tcgacattga ttattgacta
     2521 gttattaata gtaatcaatt acggggtcat tagttcatag cccatatatg gagttccgcg
     2581 ttacataact tacggtaaat ggcccgcctg gctgaccgcc caacgacccc cgcccattga
     2641 cgtcaataat gacgtatgtt cccatagtaa cgccaatagg gactttccat tgacgtcaat
     2701 gggtggagta tttacggtaa actgcccact tggcagtaca tcaagtgtat catatgccaa
     2761 gtacgccccc tattgacgtc aatgacggta aatggcccgc ctggcattat gcccagtaca
     2821 tgaccttatg ggactttcct acttggcagt acatctacgt attagtcatc gctattacca
     2881 tggtcgaggt gagccccacg ttctgcttca ctctccccat ctcccccccc tccccacccc
     2941 caattttgta tttatttatt ttttaattat tttgtgcagc gatgggggcg gggggggggg
     3001 gggcgcgcgc caggcggggc ggggcggggc gaggggcggg gcggggcgag gcggaaaggt
     3061 gcggcggcag ccaatcagag cggcgcgctc cgaaagtttc cttttatggc gaggcggcgg
     3121 cggcggcggc cctataaaaa gcgaagcgcg cggcgggcgg gagtcgctgc gttgccttcg
     3181 ccccgtgccc cgctccgcgc cgcctcgcgc cgcccgcccc ggctctgact gaccgcgtta
     3241 ctcccacagg tgagcgggcg ggacggccct tctcctccgg gctgtaatta gcgcttggtt
     3301 taatgacggc tcgtttcttt tctgtggctg cgtgaaagcc ttaaagggct ccgggagggc
     3361 cctttgtgcg ggggggagcg gctcgggggg tgcgtgcgtg tgtgtgtgcg tggggagcgc
     3421 cgcgtgcggc tccgcgctgc ccggcggctg tgagcgctgc gggcgcggcg cggggctttg
     3481 tgcgctccgc agtgtgcgcg aggggagcgc ggccgggggc ggtgccccgc ggtgcggggg
     3541 gggctgcgag gggaacaaag gctgcgtgcg gggtgtgtgc gtgggggggt gagcaggggg
     3601 tgtgggcgcg gcggtcgggc tgtaaccccc ccctgcaccc ccctccccga gttgctgagc
     3661 acggcccggc ttcgggtgcg gggctccgta cggggcgtgg cgcggggctc gccgtgccgg
     3721 gcggggggtg gcggcaggtg ggggtgccgg gcggggcggg gccgcctcgg gccggggagg
     3781 gctcggggga ggggcgcggc ggcccccgga gcgccggcgg ctgtcgaggc gcggcgagcc
     3841 gcagccattg ccttttatgg taatcgtgcg agagggcgca gggacttcct ttgtcccaaa
     3901 tctgtgcgga gccgaaatct gggaggcgcc gccgcacccc ctctagcggg cgcggggcga
     3961 agcggtgcgg cgccggcagg aaggaaatgg gcggggaggg ccttcgtgcg tcgccgcgcc
     4021 gccgtcccct tctccctctc cagcctcggg gctgtccgcg gggggacggc tgccttcggg
     4081 ggggacgggg cagggcgggg ttcggcttct ggcgtgtgac cggcggctct agagcctctg
     4141 ctaaccatgt tcatgccttc ttctttttcc tacagctcct gggcaacgtg ctggttattg
     4201 tgctgtctca tcattttggc aaagaattga ttaattcgag cgaaggcgcg cccattactc
     4261 gcatccattc tcaggctgtc tcgtctcgtc tcgcacgcgt gccgccacca tggcgccaac
     4321 tcaagacgag ttcacccaac tctcccaatc aatcgccgag ttccacacgt accaactcgg
     4381 taacggccgt tgctcatctc tcctagctca gcgaatccac gcgccgccgg aaacagtatg
     4441 gtccgtggtg agacgtttcg ataggccaca gatttacaaa cacttcatca aaagctgtaa
     4501 cgtgagtgaa gatttcgaga tgcgagtggg atgcacgcgc gacgtgaacg tgataagtgg
     4561 attaccggcg aatacgtctc gagagagatt agatctgttg gacgatgatc ggagagtgac
     4621 tgggtttagt ataaccggtg gtgaacatag gctgaggaat tataaatcgg ttacgacggt
     4681 tcatagattt gagaaagaag aagaagaaga aaggatctgg accgttgttt tggaatctta
     4741 tgttgttgat gtaccggaag gtaattcgga ggaagatacg agattgtttg ctgatacggt
     4801 tattagattg aatcttcaga aacttgcttc gatcactgaa gctatgaact acccatacga
     4861 tgttccagat tacgcttccg gagggtctgg ctccggatca agtggtggca gcggtaccaa
     4921 gtctacgaat tcctgtgcct tctagttgcc agccatctgt tgtttgcccc tcccccgtgc
     4981 cttccttgac cctggaaggt gccactccca ctgtcctttc ctaataaaat gaggaaattg
     5041 catcgcattg tctgagtagg tgtcattcta ttctgggggg tggggtgggg caggacagca
     5101 agggggagga ttgggaagac aatagcaggc atgctgggga tgcggtgggc tctatggctt
     5161 ctgaggcgga aagaaccagc tggggctcta gggggtatcc ccacgcgccc tgtagcgtgt
     5221 accgctggga gttcgtagac ggaaacaaac gcagaatcca agcgcggccg cccaggatac
     5281 atagattacc acaactccga gcccttccac cgctagcgca ctcctcaggt gcaggctgcc
     5341 tatcagaagg tggtggctgg tgtggccaat gccctggctc acaaatacca ctgagatctt
     5401 tttccctctg ccaaaaatta tggggacatc atgaagcccc ttgagcatct gacttctggc
     5461 taataaagga aatttatttt cattgcaata gtgtgttgga attttttgtg tctctcactc
     5521 ggaaggacat atgggagggc aaatcattta aaacatcaga atgagtattt ggtttagagt
     5581 ttggcaacat atgcccatat gctggctgcc atgaacaaag gttggctata aagaggtcat
     5641 cagtatatga aacagccccc tgctgtccat tccttattcc atagaaaagc cttgacttga
     5701 ggttagattt tttttatatt ttgttttgtg ttattttttt ctttaacatc cctaaaattt
     5761 tccttacatg ttttactagc cagatttttc ctcctctcct gactactccc agtcatagct
     5821 gtccctcttc tcttatggag atccctcgac ctgcag
//
