>Addgene plasmid #108841 | pBW1313_pCAG-PV1-PYL-L1-CTD-ENTRY-BGHpA | addgene partial sequence | sequence record 217891 | Addgene Partial NGS Result
TGCACCCCCCTCCCCGAGTTGCTGAGCACGGCCCGGCTTCGGGTGCGGGGCTCCGTACGGGGCGTGGCGC
GGGGCTCGCCGTGCCGGGCGGGGGGTGGCGGCAGGTGGGGGTGCCGGGCGGGGCGGGGCCGCCTCGGGCC
GGGGAGGGCTCGGGGGAGGGGCGCGGCGGCCCCCGGAGCGCCGGCGGCTGTCGAGGCGCGGCGAGCCGCA
GCCATTGCCTTTTATGGTAATCGTGCGAGAGGGCGCAGGGACTTCCTTTGTCCCAAATCTGTGCGGAGCC
GAAATCTGGGAGGCGCCGCCGCACCCCCTCTAGCGGGCGCGGGGCGAAGCGGTGCGGCGCCGGCAGGAAG
GAAATGGGCGGGGAGGGCCTTCGTGCGTCGCCGCGCCGCCGTCCCCTTCTCCCTCTCCAGCCTCGGGGCT
GTCCGCGGGGGGACGGCTGCCTTCGGGGGGGACGGGGCAGGGCGGGGTTCGGCTTCTGGCGTGTGACCGG
CGGCTCTAGAGCCTCTGCTAACCATGTTCATGCCTTCTTCTTTTTCCTACAGCTCCTGGGCAACGTGCTG
GTTATTGTGCTGTCTCATCATTTTGGCAAAGAATTGATTAATTCGAGCGAAGGCGCGCCCATTACTCGCA
TCCATTCTCAGGCTGTCTCGTCTCGTCTCGCACGCGTGCCGCCACCATGGCGCCAACTCAAGACGAGTTC
ACCCAACTCTCCCAATCAATCGCCGAGTTCCACACGTACCAACTCGGTAACGGCCGTTGCTCATCTCTCC
TAGCTCAGCGAATCCACGCGCCGCCGGAAACAGTATGGTCCGTGGTGAGACGTTTCGATAGGCCACAGAT
TTACAAACACTTCATCAAAAGCTGTAACGTGAGTGAAGATTTCGAGATGCGAGTGGGATGCACGCGCGAC
GTGAACGTGATAAGTGGATTACCGGCGAATACGTCTCGAGAGAGATTAGATCTGTTGGACGATGATCGGA
GAGTGACTGGGTTTAGTATAACCGGTGGTGAACATAGGCTGAGGAATTATAAATCGGTTACGACGGTTCA
TAGATTTGAGAAAGAAGAAGAAGAAGAAAGGATCTGGACCGTTGTTTTGGAATCTTATGTTGTTGATGTA
CCGGAAGGTAATTCGGAGGAAGATACGAGATTGTTTGCTGATACGGTTATTAGATTGAATCTTCAGAAAC
TTGCTTCGATCACTGAAGCTATGAACTACCCATACGATGTTCCAGATTACGCTTCCGGAGGGTCTGGCTC
CGGATCAAGTGGTGGCAGCGGTACCAAGTCTACGAATTCCTGTGCCTTCTAGTTGCCAGCCATCTGTTGT
TTGCCCCTCCCCCGTGCCTTCCTTGACCCTGGAAGGTGCCACTCCCACTGTCCTTTCCTAATAAAATGAG
GAAATTGCATCGCATTGTCTGAGTAGGTGTCATTCTATTCTGGGGGGTGGGGTGGGGCAGGACAGCAAGG
GGGAGGATTGGGAAGACAATAGCAGGCATGCTGGGGATGCGGTGGGCTCTATGGCTTCTGAGGCGGAAAG
AACCAGCTGGGGCTCTAGGGGGTATCCCCACGCGCCCTGTAGCGTGTACCGCTGGGAGTTCGTAGACGGA
AACAAACGCAGAATCCAAGCGCGGCCGCCCAGGATACATAGATTACCACAACTCCGAGCCCTTCCACCGC
TAGCGCACTCCTCAGGTGCAGGCTGCCTATCAGAAGGTGGTGGCTGGTGTGGCCAATGCCCTGGCTCACA
AATACCACTGAGATCTTTTTCCCTCTGCCAAAAATTATGGGGACATCATGAAGCCCCTTGAGCATCTGAC
TTCTGGCTAATAAAGGAAATTTATTTTCATTGCAATAGTGTGTTGGAATTTTTTGTGTCTCTCACTCGGA
AGGACATATGGGAGGGCAAATCATTTAAAACATCAGAATGAGTATTTGGTTTAGAGTTTGGCAACATATG
CCCATATGCTGGCTGCCATGAACAAAGGTTGGCTATAAAGAGGTCATCAGTATATGAAACAGCCCCCTGC
TGTCCATTCCTTATTCCATAGAAAAGCCTTGACTTGAGGTTAGATTTTTTTTATATTTTGTTTTGTGTTA
TTTTTTTCTTTAACATCCCTAAAATTTTTCTTACATGTTTTACTAGCCAGATTTTTCCTCCTCTCCTGAC
TACTCCCAGTCATAGCTGTCCCTCTTCTCTTATGGAGATCCCTCGACCTGCAGCCCAAGCTTGGCGTAAT
CATGGTCATAGCTGTTTCCTGTGTGAAATTGTTATCCGCTCACAATTCCACACAACATACGAGCCGGAAG
CATAAAGTGTAAAGCCTGGGGTGCCTAATGAGTGAGCTAACTCACATTAATTGCGTTGCGCTCACTGCCC
GCTTTCCAGTCGGGAAACCTGTCGTGCCAGCGGATCCGCATCTCAATTAGTCAGCAACCATAGTCCCGCC
CCTAACTCCGCCCAGTTCCGCCCATTCTCCGCCCCATGGCTGACTAATTTTTTTTATTTATGCAGAGGCC
GAGGCCGCCTCGGCCTCTGAGCTATTCCAGAAGTAGTGAGGAGGCTTTTTTGGAGGCCTAGGCTTTTGCA
AAAAGCTAACTTGTTTATTGCAGCTTATAATGGTTACAAATAAAGCAATAGCATCACAAATTTCACAAAT
AAAGCATTTTTTTCACTGCATTCTAGTTGTGGTTTGTCCAAACTCATCAATGTATCTTATCATGTCTGGA
TCCGCTGCATTAATGAATCGGCCAACGCGCGGGGAGAGGCGGTTTGCGTATTGGGCGCTCTTCCGCTTCC
TCGCTCACTGACTCGCTGCGCTCGGTCGTTCGGCTGCGGCGAGCGGTATCAGCTCACTCAAAGGCGGTAA
TACGGTTATCCACAGAATCAGGGGATAACGCAGGAAAGAACATGTGAGCAAAAGGCCAGCAAAAGGCCAG
GAACCGTAAAAAGGCCGCGTTGCTGGCGTTTTTCCATAGGCTCCGCCCCCCTGACGAGCATCACAAAAAT
CGACGCTCAAGTCAGAGGTGGCGAAACCCGACAGGACTATAAAGATACCAGGCGTTTCCCCCTGGAAGCT
CCCTCGTGCGCTCTCCTGTTCCGACCCTGCCGCTTACCGGATACCTGTCCGCCTTTCTCCCTTCGGGAAG
CGTGGCGCTTTCTCATAGCTCACGCTGTAGGTATCTCAGTTCGGTGTAGGTCGTTCGCTCCAAGCTGGGC
TGTGTGCACGAACCCCCCGTTCAGCCCGACCGCTGCGCCTTATCCGGTAACTATCGTCTTGAGTCCAACC
CGGTAAGACACGACTTATCGCCACTGGCAGCAGCCACTGGTAACAGGATTAGCAGAGCGAGGTATGTAGG
CGGTGCTACAGAGTTCTTGAAGTGGTGGCCTAACTACGGCTACACTAGAAGAACAGTATTTGGTATCTGC
GCTCTGCTGAAGCCAGTTACCTTCGGAAAAAGAGTTGGTAGCTCTTGATCCGGCAAACAAACCACCGCTG
GTAGCGGTGGTTTTTTTGTTTGCAAGCAGCAGATTACGCGCAGAAAAAAAGGATCTCAAGAAGATCCTTT
GATCTTTTCTACGGGGTCTGACGCTCAGTGGAACGAAAACTCACGTTAAGGGATTTTGGTCATGAGATTA
TCAAAAAGGATCTTCACCTAGATCCTTTTAAATTAAAAATGAAGTTTTAAATCAATCTAAAGTATATATG
AGTAAACTTGGTCTGACAGTTACCAATGCTTAATCAGTGAGGCACCTATCTCAGCGATCTGTCTATTTCG
TTCATCCATAGTTGCCTGACTCCCCGTCGTGTAGATAACTACGATACGGGAGGGCTTACCATCTGGCCCC
AGTGCTGCAATGATACCGCGAGACCCACGCTCACCGGCTCCAGATTTATCAGCAATAAACCAGCCAGCCG
GAAGGGCCGAGCGCAGAAGTGGTCCTGCAACTTTATCCGCCTCCATCCAGTCTATTAATTGTTGCCGGGA
AGCTAGAGTAAGTAGTTCGCCAGTTAATAGTTTGCGCAACGTTGTTGCCATTGCTACAGGCATCGTGGTG
TCACGCTCGTCGTTTGGTATGGCTTCATTCAGCTCCGGTTCCCAACGATCAAGGCGAGTTACATGATCCC
CCATGTTGTGCAAAAAAGCGGTTAGCTCCTTCGGTCCTCCGATCGTTGTCAGAAGTAAGTTGGCCGCAGT
GTTATCACTCATGGTTATGGCAGCACTGCATAATTCTCTTACTGTCATGCCATCCGTAAGATGCTTTTCT
GTGACTGGTGAGTACTCAACCAAGTCATTCTGAGAATAGTGTATGCGGCGACCGAGTTGCTCTTGCCCGG
CGTCAATACGGGATAATACCGCGCCACATAGCAGAACTTTAAAAGTGCTCATCATTGGAAAACGTTCTTC
GGGGCGAAAACTCTCAAGGATCTTACCGCTGTTGAGATCCAGTTCGATGTAACCCACTCGTGCACCCAAC
TGATCTTCAGCATCTTTTACTTTCACCAGCGTTTCTGGGTGAGCAAAAACAGGAAGGCAAAATGCCGCAA
AAAAGGGAATAAGGGCGACACGGAAATGTTGAATACTCATACTCTTCCTTTTTCAATATTATTGAAGCAT
TTATCAGGGTTATTGTCTCATGAGCGGATACATATTTGAATGTATTTAGAAAAATAAACAAATAGGGGTT
CCGCGCACATTTCCCCGAAAAGTGCCACCTGGGTCGACATTGATTATTGACTAGTTATTAATAGTAATCA
ATTACGGGGTCATTAGTTCATAGCCCATATATGGAGTTCCGCGTTACATAACTTACGGTAAATGGCCCGC
CTGGCTGACCGCCCAACGACCCCCGCCCATTGACGTCAATAATGACGTATGTTCCCATAGTAACGCCAAT
AGGGACTTTCCATTGACGTCAATGGGTGGAGTATTTACGGTAAACTGCCCACTTGGCAGTACATCAAGTG
TATCATATGCCAAGTACGCCCCCTATTGACGTCAATGACGGTAAATGGCCCGCCTGGCATTATGCCCAGT
ACATGACCTTATGGGACTTTCCTACTTGGCAGTACATCTACGTATTAGTCATCGCTATTACCATGGTCGA
GGTGAGCCCCACGTTCTGCTTCACTCTCCCCATCTCCCCCCCCTCCCCACCCCCAATTTTGTATTTATTT
ATTTTTTAATTATTTTGTGCAGCGATGGGGGCGGGGGG
